Addgene plasmid #198610: pBad-HaloGFP-165-166
Purpose: Green fluorescent Ca2+ ion indicator for bacterial expression.
Depositing lab: Robert Campbell. Depositing organization: The University of Tokyo. Publication: Chemigenetic indicators based on synthetic chelators and green fluorescent protein. Zhu W, Takeuchi S, Imai S, Terada T, Ueda T, Nasu Y, Terai T, Campbell RE. Nat Chem Biol. 2023 Jan;19(1):38-44. doi: 10.1038/s41589-022-01134-z. Epub 2022 Sep 22. PubMed 36138142.
Backbone
  Vector backbone: PBad
  Backbone manufacturer: Invitrogen
  Backbone size w/o insert (bp): 4000
  Vector type: Bacterial Expression
Growth in bacteria
  Bacterial resistance: Ampicillin, 100 μg/mL
  Growth temperature: 37°C
  Growth strain: DH5alpha
  Copy number: High Copy
Gene/Insert
  Gene/Insert name: HaloGFP-165-166
  Species: Synthetic
  Insert size (bp): 1620
  Promoter: araBAD promoter
  Cloning method: Gibson Cloning
  Sequencing primers: 5′ pBAD forward; 3′ pBAD Reverse
Terms and licenses: Academic/Nonprofit Terms; Industry Terms: Not Available to Industry
How to cite: pBad-HaloGFP-165-166 was a gift from Robert Campbell (Addgene plasmid # 198610 ; http://n2t.net/addgene:198610 ; RRID:Addgene_198610)
