[The description below was written by a language model from this plasmid's Addgene catalogue record and pLannotate feature annotations shown in this document.]
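Description:
pBad-HaloGFP-165-166 is a bacterial expression plasmid built on the Invitrogen pBAD backbone, carrying a synthetic chemigenetic green fluorescent Ca2+ indicator scaffold. It replicates in E. coli from a high-copy ColE1/pMB1-type origin and is selected with ampicillin through the β-lactamase (AmpR) gene. A pBR322 bom region and a residual rop fragment remain from the parental backbone. The sequenced record is 5,687 nt, consistent with a roughly 4 kb backbone plus the 1.6 kb insert.

Expression is driven by the araBAD promoter, with the divergently transcribed araC regulator present on the plasmid, so transcription is induced by L-arabinose and kept low in its absence. The open reading frame begins with the usual pBAD leader: a His-tag-containing segment (annotated as a capTEV fragment), the T7 gene 10 leader that aids translation, and the Xpress epitope with its enterokinase cleavage site. The insert follows as a split arrangement in which an N-terminal HaloTag fragment, a GFP annotated as cEGFP, and a C-terminal HaloTag fragment are joined in one frame. In other words, the GFP is inserted within HaloTag, and the name suggests the insertion lies between positions 165 and 166, although the record does not state this explicitly. rrnB T1 and T2 terminators end the transcript.

HaloTag binds chloroalkane ligands covalently. According to the associated publication title, the design pairs GFP with a synthetic chelator, presumably attached through HaloTag, so that ion binding modulates green fluorescence. The plasmid is intended for producing this protein in bacteria, with the N-terminal tags available for purification and detection.
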