Features (pLannotate 1.2.2; 16 found; start..end, strand, type, name):
     40..324     +  promoter       araBAD promoter: araBAD; promoter of the L-arabinose operon of E. coli; the araC regulatory gene is transcribed in the opposite direction (Guzman et al., 1995)
    370..390     +  CDS            capTEV™ (fragment): composite tag for in vivo biotinylation, TEV protease cleavage, and 6xHis tagging
    391..423     +  CDS            T7 tag (gene 10 leader): leader peptide from bacteriophage T7 gene 10 promotes efficient translation in E. coli
    427..450     +  CDS            Xpress™ tag: Xpress™ epitope tag, including an enterokinase recognition and cleavage site
    466..957     +  CDS            HaloTag® (fragment): modified bacterial dehalogenase that forms covalent bonds with chloroalkane derivatives
    961..1686    +  CDS            cEGFP: cEGFP is a basic (constitutively fluorescent) green fluorescent protein published in 2008, derived from Aequorea victoria.
   1692..2085    +  CDS            HaloTag® (fragment): modified bacterial dehalogenase that forms covalent bonds with chloroalkane derivatives
   2178..2293    +  ncRNA          5S rRNA: Accession: RF00001 - 5S ribosomal RNA
   2297..2383    +  terminator     rrnB T1 terminator: Escherichia coli rrnB; transcription terminator T1 from the E. coli rrnB gene
   2475..2502    +  terminator     rrnB T2 terminator: transcription terminator T2 from the E. coli rrnB gene
   2521..2612    +  promoter       AmpR promoter: bla
   2613..3473    +  CDS            AmpR: β-lactamase; bla; confers resistance to ampicillin, carbenicillin, and related antibiotics
   3644..4232    +  rep_origin     ori: high-copy-number ColE1/pMB1/pBR322/pUC origin of replication
   4418..4558    -  misc_feature   bom: basis of mobility region from pBR322
   4660..4700    -  CDS            rop (fragment): Rop protein, which maintains plasmids at low copy number; rop
   4822..13      -  CDS            araC (across the origin): L-arabinose regulatory protein; araC
>Addgene plasmid #198610 | pBad-HaloGFP-165-166 | addgene full sequence | sequence record 389873 | Addgene NGS Result
GCGCTTCAGCCATACTTTTCATACTCCCGCCATTCAGAGAAGAAACCAATTGTCCATATTGCATCAGACA
TTGCCGTCACTGCGTCTTTTACTGGCTCTTCTCGCTAACCAAACCGGTAACCCCGCTTATTAAAAGCATT
CTGTAACAAAGCGGGACCAAAGCCATGACAAAAACGCGTAACAAAAGTGTCTATAATCACGGCAGAAAAG
TCCACATTGATTATTTGCACGGCGTCACACTTTGCTATGCCATAGCATTTTTATCCATAAGATTAGCGGA
TCCTACCTGACGCTTTTTATCGCAACTCTCTACTGTTTCTCCATACCCGTTTTTTGGGCTAACAGGAGGA
ATTAACCATGGGGGGTTCTCATCATCATCATCATCATGGTATGGCTAGCATGACTGGTGGACAGCAAATG
GGTCGGGATCTGTACGACGATGACGATAAGGATCCGAGCTCGAGAATGGCAGAAATCGGTACTGGCTTTC
CATTCGACCCCCATTATGTGGAAGTCCTGGGCGAGCGCATGCACTACGTCGATGTTGGTCCGCGCGATGG
CACCCCTGTGCTGTTCCTGCACGGTAACCCGACCTCCTCCTACGTGTGGCGCAACATCATCCCGCATGTT
GCACCGACCCATCGCTGCATTGCTCCAGACCTGATCGGTATGGGCAAATCCGACAAACCAGACCTGGGTT
ATTTCTTCGACGACCACGTCCGCTTCATGGATGCCTTCATCGAAGCCCTGGGTCTGGAAGAGGTCGTCCT
GGTCATTCACGACTGGGGCTCCGCTCTGGGTTTCCACTGGGCCAAGCGCAATCCAGAGCGCGTCAAAGGT
ATTGCATTTATGGAGTTCATCCGCCCTATCCCGACCTGGGACGAATGGCCAGAATTTGCCCGCGAGACCT
TCCAGGCCTTCCGCACCACCGACGTCGGCCGCAAGCTGATCATCGATGGTGAAAACGTCTATATCAAGGC
CGACAAGCAGAAGAACGGCATCAAGGCGAACTTCAAGATCCGCCACAACATCGAGGACGGCGGCGTGCAG
CTCGCCTACCACTACCAGCAGAACACCCCCATCGGCGACGGCCCCGTGCTGCTGCCCGACAACCACTACC
TGAGCGTCCAGTCCAAACTTTCGAAAGACCCCAACGAGAAGCGCGATCACATGGTCCTGCTGGAGTTCGT
GACCGCCGCCGGGATCACTCTCGGCATGGACGAGCTGTACAAGGGCGGTACCGGAGGGAGCATGGTGAGC
AAGGGCGAGGAGCTGTTCACCGGGGTGGTGCCCATCCTGGTCGAGCTGGACGGCGACGTAAACGGCCACA
AGTTCAGCGTGTCCGGCGAGGGTGAGGGCGATGCCACCTACGGCAAGCTGACCCTGAAGTTCATCTGCAC
CACCGGCAAGCTGCCCGTGCCCTGGCCCACCCTCGTGACCACCCTGACCTACGGCGTGCAGTGCTTCAGC
CGCTACCCCGACCACATGAAGCAGCACGACTTCTTCAAGTCCGCCATGCCCGAAGGCTACATCCAGGAGC
GCACCATCTTCTTCAAGGACGACGGCAACTACAAGACCCGCGCCGAGGTGAAGTTCGAGGGCGACACCCT
GGTGAACCGCATCGAGCTGAAGGGCATCGACTTCAAGGAGGACGGCAACATCCTGGGGCATAAGCTGGAG
TACAACCTTGGCGTTTTTATCGAGGGTACGCTGCCGATGGGTGTCGTCCGCCCGCTGACTGAAGTCGAGA
TGGACCATTACCGCGAGCCGTTCCTGAATCCTGTTGACCGCGAGCCACTGTGGCGCTTCCCAAACGAGCT
GCCAATCGCCGGTGAGCCAGCGAACATCGTCGCGCTGGTCGAAGAATACATGGACTGGCTGCACCAGTCC
CCTGTCCCGAAGCTGCTGTTCTGGGGCACCCCAGGCGTTCTGATCCCACCGGCCGAAGCCGCTCGCCTGG
CCAAAAGCCTGCCTAACTGCAAGGCTGTGGACATCGGCCCGGGTCTGAATCTGCTGCAAGAAGACAACCC
GGACCTGATCGGCAGCGAGATCGCGCGCTGGCTGTCGACGCTCGAGATTTCCGGCTGAAAGCTTGGCTGT
TTTGGCGGATGAGAGAAGATTTTCAGCCTGATACAGATTAAATCAGAACGCAGAAGCGGTCTGATAAAAC
AGAATTTGCCTGGCGGCAGTAGCGCGGTGGTCCCACCTGACCCCATGCCGAACTCAGAAGTGAAACGCCG
TAGCGCCGATGGTAGTGTGGGGTCTCCCCATGCGAGAGTAGGGAACTGCCAGGCATCAAATAAAACGAAA
GGCTCAGTCGAAAGACTGGGCCTTTCGTTTTATCTGTTGTTTGTCGGTGAACGCTCTCCTGAGTAGGACA
AATCCGCCGGGAGCGGATTTGAACGTTGCGAAGCAACGGCCCGGAGGGTGGCGGGCAGGACGCCCGCCAT
AAACTGCCAGGCATCAAATTAAGCAGAAGGCCATCCTGACGGATGGCCTTTTTGCGTTTCTACAAACTCT
TTTGTTTATTTTTCTAAATACATTCAAATATGTATCCGCTCATGAGACAATAACCCTGATAAATGCTTCA
ATAATATTGAAAAAGGAAGAGTATGAGTATTCAACATTTCCGTGTCGCCCTTATTCCCTTTTTTGCGGCA
TTTTGCCTTCCTGTTTTTGCTCACCCAGAAACGCTGGTGAAAGTAAAAGATGCTGAAGATCAGTTGGGTG
CACGAGTGGGTTACATCGAACTGGATCTCAACAGCGGTAAGATCCTTGAGAGTTTTCGCCCCGAAGAACG
TTTTCCAATGATGAGCACTTTTAAAGTTCTGCTATGTGGCGCGGTATTATCCCGTGTTGACGCCGGGCAA
GAGCAACTCGGTCGCCGCATACACTATTCTCAGAATGACTTGGTTGAGTACTCACCAGTCACAGAAAAGC
ATCTTACGGATGGCATGACAGTAAGAGAATTATGCAGTGCTGCCATAACCATGAGTGATAACACTGCGGC
CAACTTACTTCTGACAACGATCGGAGGACCGAAGGAGCTAACCGCTTTTTTGCACAACATGGGGGATCAT
GTAACTCGCCTTGATCGTTGGGAACCGGAGCTGAATGAAGCCATACCAAACGACGAGCGTGACACCACGA
TGCCTGTAGCAATGGCAACAACGTTGCGCAAACTATTAACTGGCGAACTACTTACTCTAGCTTCCCGGCA
ACAATTAATAGACTGGATGGAGGCGGATAAAGTTGCAGGACCACTTCTGCGCTCGGCCCTTCCGGCTGGC
TGGTTTATTGCTGATAAATCTGGAGCCGGTGAGCGTGGGTCTCGCGGTATCATTGCAGCACTGGGGCCAG
ATGGTAAGCCCTCCCGTATCGTAGTTATCTACACGACGGGGAGTCAGGCAACTATGGATGAACGAAATAG
ACAGATCGCTGAGATAGGTGCCTCACTGATTAAGCATTGGTAACTGTCAGACCAAGTTTACTCATATATA
CTTTAGATTGATTTAAAACTTCATTTTTAATTTAAAAGGATCTAGGTGAAGATCCTTTTTGATAATCTCA
TGACCAAAATCCCTTAACGTGAGTTTTCGTTCCACTGAGCGTCAGACCCCGTAGAAAAGATCAAAGGATC
TTCTTGAGATCCTTTTTTTCTGCGCGTAATCTGCTGCTTGCAAACAAAACAACCACCGCTACCAGCGGTG
GTTTGTTTGCCGGATCAAGAGCTACCAACTCTTTTTCCGAAGGTAACTGGCTTCAGCAGAGCGCAGATAC
CAAATACTGTCCTTCTAGTGTAGCCGTAGTTAGGCCACCACTTCAAGAACTCTGTAGCACCGCCTACATA
CCTCGCTCTGCTAATCCTGTTACCAGTGGCTGCTGCCAGTGGCGATAAGTCGTGTCTTACCGGGTTGGAC
TCAAGACGATAGTTACCGGATAAGGCGCAGCGGTCGGGCTGAACGGGGGGTTCGTGCACACAGCCCAGCT
TGGAGCGAACGACCTACACCGAACTGAGATACCTACAGCGTGAGCTATGAGAAAGCGCCACGCTTCCCGA
AGGGAGAAAGGCGGACAGGTATCCGGTAAGCGGCAGGGTCGGAACAGGAGAGCGCACGAGGGAGCTTCCA
GGGGGAAACGCCTGGTATCTTTATAGTCCTGTCGGGTTTCGCCACCTCTGACTTGAGCGTCGATTTTTGT
GATGCTCGTCAGGGGGGCGGAGCCTATGGAAAAACGCCAGCAACGCGGCCTTTTTACGGTTCCTGGCCTT
TTGCTGGCCTTTTGCTCACATGTTCTTTCCTGCGTTATCCCCTGATTCTGTGGATAACCGTATTACCGCC
TTTGAGTGAGCTGATACCGCTCGCCGCAGCCGAACGACCGAGCGCAGCGAGTCAGTGAGCGAGGAAGCGG
AAGAGCGCCTGATGCGGTATTTTCTCCTTACGCATCTGTGCGGTATTTCACACCGCATATGGTGCACTCT
CAGTACAATCTGCTCTGATGCCGCATAGTTAAGCCAGTATACACTCCGCTATCGCTACGTGACTGGGTCA
TGGCTGCGCCCCGACACCCGCCAACACCCGCTGACGCGCCCTGACGGGCTTGTCTGCTCCCGGCATCCGC
TTACAGACAAGCTGTGACCGTCTCCGGGAGCTGCATGTGTCAGAGGTTTTCACCGTCATCACCGAAACGC
GCGAGGCAGCAGATCAATTCGCGCGCGAAGGCGAAGCGGCATGCATAATGTGCCTGTCAAATGGACGAAG
CAGGGATTCTGCAAACCCTATGCTACTCCGTCAAGCCGTCAATTGTCTGATTCGTTACCAATTATGACAA
CTTGACGGCTACATCATTCACTTTTTCTTCACAACCGGCACGGAACTCGCTCGGGCTGGCCCCGGTGCAT
TTTTTAAATACCCGCGAGAAATAGAGTTGATCGTCAAAACCAACATTGCGACCGACGGTGGCGATAGGCA
TCCGGGTGGTGCTCAAAAGCAGCTTCGCCTGGCTGATACGTTGGTCCTCGCGCCAGCTTAAGACGCTAAT
CCCTAACTGCTGGCGGAAAAGATGTGACAGACGCGACGGCGACAAGCAAACATGCTGTGCGACGCTGGCG
ATATCAAAATTGCTGTCTGCCAGGTGATCGCTGATGTACTGACAAGCCTCGCGTACCCGATTATCCATCG
GTGGATGGAGCGACTCGTTAATCGCTTCCATGCGCCGCAGTAACAATTGCTCAAGCAGATTTATCGCCAG
CAGCTCCGAATAGCGCCCTTCCCCTTGCCCGGCGTTAATGATTTGCCCAAACAGGTCGCTGAAATGCGGC
TGGTGCGCTTCATCCGGGCGAAAGAACCCCGTATTGGCAAATATTGACGGCCAGTTAAGCCATTCATGCC
AGTAGGCGCGCGGACGAAAGTAAACCCACTGGTGATACCATTCGCGAGCCTCCGGATGACGACCGTAGTG
ATGAATCTCTCCTGGCGGGAACAGCAAAATATCACCCGGTCGGCAAACAAATTCTCGTCCCTGATTTTTC
ACCACCCCCTGACCGCGAATGGTGAGATTGAGAATATAACCTTTCATTCCCAGCGGTCGGTCGATAAAAA
AATCGAGATAACCGTTGGCCTCAATCGGCGTTAAACCCGCCACCAGATGGGCATTAAACGAGTATCCCGG
CAGCAGGGGATCATTTT
